Addgene plasmid #218577: int>UTR::GFP
Purpose: Transcriptional reporter for ARF7 promoter
Depositing lab: Anthony Bishopp. Depositing organization: University of Nottingham.
Backbone
  Vector backbone: pGGZ003
  Vector type: Plant Expression
Growth in bacteria
  Bacterial resistance: Spectinomycin, 50 μg/mL
  Growth temperature: 37°C
  Growth strain: DH5alpha
  Copy number: High Copy
Gene/Insert
  Gene/Insert name: AT5G20730 (alt name: ARF7)
  Species: A. thaliana (mustard weed)
  Mutation: Insert genomic sequence 41-372nt to -622nt upstream from the ATG
  Entrez Gene: NPH4 (a.k.a. AT5G20730, ARF7, AUXIN RESPONSE FACTOR 7, AUXIN-REGULATED TRANSCRIPTIONAL ACTIVATOR 7, AUXIN-RESPONSIVE TRANSCRIPTIONAL ACTIVATOR 7, BIP, BIPOSTO, IAA21, IAA23, IAA25, MASSUGU 1, MSG1, NON-PHOTOTROPHIC HYPOCOTYL, T1M15.130, T1M15_130, TIR5, TRANSPORT INHIBITOR RESPONSE 5, indole-3-acetic acid inducible 21, indole-3-acetic acid inducible 23, indole-3-acetic acid inducible 25)
  Cloning method: Golden Gate
Terms and licenses: Academic/Nonprofit Terms; Industry Terms: Not Available to Industry
How to cite: int>UTR::GFP was a gift from Anthony Bishopp (Addgene plasmid # 218577 ; http://n2t.net/addgene:218577 ; RRID:Addgene_218577)
