[The description below was written by a language model from this plasmid's Addgene catalogue record and pLannotate feature annotations shown in this document.]
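Description:
int>UTR::GFP is a plant expression binary vector built by Golden Gate assembly in the GreenGate destination backbone pGGZ003. It serves as a transcriptional reporter for the promoter of Arabidopsis thaliana ARF7 (AT5G20730, also known as NPH4). The roughly 14.8 kb plasmid carries nopaline-type left and right T-DNA border repeats, consistent with Agrobacterium-mediated delivery into plants. For propagation it has a high-copy ColE1/pUC-type origin for E. coli and the pSa origin used for maintenance in Agrobacterium. Bacterial selection is through aadA, which confers spectinomycin/streptomycin resistance.

The reporter unit consists of ARF7 regulatory sequence placed upstream of a GFP coding sequence (annotated as yEGFP), followed by the pea rbcS-E9 terminator. The ARF7 sequence is not annotated in the feature table and presumably lies in the long unannotated stretch before GFP. According to the record, this promoter is rearranged: genomic sequence from positions 41–372 is inserted at −622 nt upstream of the ATG. The construct name suggests that an intron-derived segment has been moved into the 5′ UTR or upstream region to test its contribution to expression, but the record does not spell this out.

The T-DNA also holds a second, oppositely oriented cassette encoding a fusion of the small membrane protein RCI2A (LTI6A) with tdTomato. It is preceded by the TMV Ω translational enhancer, flanked by attB1/attB2 Gateway scars and ended by an OCS terminator, so it probably provides a red plasma-membrane marker for outlining cells. Its promoter is not annotated. A hygromycin phosphotransferase gene with an OCS terminator allows selection of transformed plants, and its promoter is likewise not identified.
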