Features (pLannotate 1.2.2; 17 found; start..end, strand, type, name):
    550..568     -  promoter       SP6 promoter: promoter for bacteriophage SP6 RNA polymerase
    618..640     -  misc_feature   LB T-DNA repeat: left border repeat from nopaline C58 T-DNA (truncated)
    767..1202    -  rep_origin     pSa ori: origin of replication from bacterial plasmid pSa
   1207..1308    -  CDS            TRA2_ECOLX (fragment): Protein predicted: Swiss-Prot protein existence level 4. Required for transposition of transposon Tn903. From Escherichia coli.
   1493..2278    +  CDS            aadA: S3AD_SHIFL - Experimental evidence at protein level: Swiss-Prot protein existence level 1. Mediates bacterial resistance to the antibiotics streptomycin and spectinomycin. From Shigella flexneri.
   2452..3040    +  rep_origin     ori: high-copy-number ColE1/pMB1/pBR322/pUC origin of replication
   3131..3155    -  misc_feature   RB T-DNA repeat: right border repeat from nopaline C58 T-DNA
   3251..3958    -  terminator     OCS terminator: octopine synthase terminator
   3977..4001    +  protein_bind   attB2: mutant version of attB; recombination site for the Gateway® BP reaction BP Clonase™
   4021..5448    -  CDS            tdTomato: tdTomato is a basic (constitutively fluorescent) orange fluorescent protein published in 2004, derived from Discosoma sp.. It is reported to be a somewhat slowly-maturing tandem dimer with low acid sensitivity.
   5485..5781    -  CDS            RCI2A: RCI2A_ARATH - Also known as LTI6A. Experimental evidence at transcript level: Swiss-Prot protein existence level 2. From Arabidopsis thaliana (Mouse-ear cress).
   5804..5859    -  misc_feature   TMV Ω: translational enhancer from the tobacco mosaic virus 5'-leader sequence (Gallie et al., 1988)
   5881..5905    -  protein_bind   attB1: mutant version of attB; recombination site for the Gateway® BP reaction BP Clonase™
  11253..11969   +  CDS            yEGFP: yEGFP is a fluorescent protein published in 1997.
  12278..12919   +  terminator     E9 terminator: terminator and polyadenylation signal from the pea rbcS-E9 gene
  13608..14630   +  CDS            HygR: aminoglycoside phosphotransferase from E. coli; aph(4)-Ia; confers resistance to hygromycin
  14638..517     +  terminator     OCS terminator (across the origin): octopine synthase terminator
>Addgene plasmid #218577 | int>UTR::GFP | addgene full sequence | sequence record 438706 | Addgene NGS Result
TACCCTACTACTTATATGTACAATATTAAAATGAAAACAATATATTGTGCTGAATAGGTTTATAGCGACA
TCTATGATAGAGCGCCACAATAACAAACAATTGCGTTTTATTATTACAAATCCAATTTTAAAAAAAGCGG
CAGAACCGGTCAAACCTAAAAGACTGATTACATAAATCTTATTCAAATTTCAAAAGTGCCCCAGGGGCTA
GTATCTACGACACACCGAGCGGCGAACTAATAACGCTCACTGAAGGGAACTCCGGTTCCCCGCCGGCGCG
CATGGGTGAGATTCCTTGAAGTTGAGTATTGGCCGTCCGCTCTACCGAAAGTTACGGGCACCATTCAACC
CGGTCCAGCACGGCGGCCGGGTAACCGACTTGCTGCCCCGAGAATTATGCAGCATTTTTTTGGTGTATGT
GGGCCCCAAATGAAGTGCAGGTCAAACCTTGACAGTGACGACAAATCGTTGGGCGGGTCCAGGGCGAATT
TTGCGACAACATGTCGAGGCTCAGCAGGACCGGCATGCAAGCTAGCTTACTAGTGATATTCTATAGTGTC
ACCTAAATGTATTCTAGACCAAGCATGCACAGCTGGCGTTCTCAGCCAGATCCAACGTTACACCACAATA
TATCCTGCCAAGATCTAATTCCGGGGATCGGAAATCCAGAAGCCCGAGAGGTTGCCGCCTTTCGGGCTTT
TTCTTTTTCAAAAAAAAAAATTTATAAAACGATCTGTTGCGGCCGGCCGCCGGGTTGTGGGCAAAGGCGC
TCGACGGTGGGCAACCGCTTGCGGTTGTCCACGGGCGGAGCCGGTGCGCGTAGCGCATTGTCCACAAGCC
AAGGGCGACCAATAATTGATATATATATTCATAATTGAAAAGCTAATTGAACATACTACTTGCTGTAACT
ACTTGCCGGAGCGAGGGGTGTTTGCAAGCTGTTGATCTGAAAGGGCTATTAGCGTTCTCACGTGCCTTTT
TGATTAGCGATTTCACGTGACCTTATTAGCGATTTCACGTACTCCGATTAGCGATTTCACGTACCCTGAT
TAGCGATTTCACGTGGATAGTTTTTGGAGCGGGCCGGAAAGCCCCGTGAATCAAGGCTTTGCGGGGCATT
AGCGGTTTCACGTGGATAACTACCCTCTATCCACAGGCTTCCGGGGATAAAAAAGCCCGCTCGACGGCGG
GCTGTTGGATGGGGATCGCCTGAATCGCCCCATCATCCAGCCAGAAAGTGAGGGAGCCACGGTTGATGAG
AGCTTTGTTGTAGGTGGACCAGTTGGTGATTTTGAACTTTTGCTTTGCCACGGAACGGTCTGCGTTGTCG
GGAAGATGCGTGATCTGATCCTTCAACTCAGCAAAAGTTCGATTTATTCAACAAAGCCACGTTGTGTCTC
AAAATCTCTGATGTTACATTGCACAAGATAAAAATATATCATCATGAACAATAAAACTGTCTGCTTACAT
AAACAGTAATACAAGGGGTGTTATGAGGGAAGCGGTGATCGCCGAAGTATCGACTCAACTATCAGAGGTA
GTTGGCGTCATCGAGCGCCATCTCGAACCGACGTTGCTGGCCGTACATTTGTACGGCTCCGCAGTGGATG
GCGGCCTGAAGCCACACAGTGATATTGATTTGCTGGTTACGGTGACCGTAAGGCTTGATGAAACAACGCG
GCGAGCTTTGATCAACGACCTTTTGGAAACTTCGGCTTCCCCTGGAGAGAGCGAGATTCTCCGCGCTGTA
GAAGTCACCATTGTTGTGCACGACGACATCATTCCGTGGCGTTATCCAGCTAAGCGCGAACTGCAATTTG
GAGAATGGCAGCGCAATGACATTCTTGCAGGTATCTTCGAGCCAGCCACGATCGACATTGATCTGGCTAT
CTTGCTGACAAAAGCAAGAGAACATAGCGTTGCCTTGGTAGGTCCAGCGGCGGAGGAACTCTTTGATCCG
GTTCCTGAACAGGATCTATTTGAGGCGCTAAATGAAACCTTAACGCTATGGAACTCGCCGCCCGACTGGG
CTGGCGATGAGCGAAATGTAGTGCTTACGTTGTCCCGCATTTGGTACAGCGCAGTAACCGGCAAAATCGC
GCCGAAGGATGTCGCTGCCGACTGGGCAATGGAGCGCCTGCCGGCCCAGTATCAGCCCGTCATACTTGAA
GCTAGGCAGGCTTATCTTGGACAAGAAGATCGCTTGGCCTCGCGCGCAGATCAGTTGGAAGAATTTGTTC
ACTACGTGAAAGGCGAGATCACCAAGGTAGTCGGCAAATAATCACTAGACCAATGTTACACATATATACT
TTAGATTGATTTAAAACTTCATTTTTAATTTAAAAGGATCTAGGTGAAGATCCTTTTTGATAATCTCATG
ACCAAAATCCCTTAACGTGAGTTTTCGTTCCACTGAGCGTCAGACCCCGTAGAAAAGATCAAAGGATCTT
CTTGAGATCCTTTTTTTCTGCGCGTAATCTGCTGCTTGCAAACAAAAAAACCACCGCTACCAGCGGTGGT
TTGTTTGCCGGATCAAGAGCTACCAACTCTTCTTCCGAAGGTAACTGGCTTCAGCAGAGCGCAGATACCA
AATACTGTTCTTCTAGTGTAGCCGTAGTTAGGCCACCACTTCAAGAACTCTGTAGCACCGCCTACATACC
TCGCTCTGCTAATCCTGTTACCAGTGGCTGCTGCCAGTGGCGATAAGTCGTGTCTTACCGGGTTGGACTC
AAGACGATAGTTACCGGATAAGGCGCAGCGGTCGGGCTGAACGGGGGGTTCGTGCACACAGCCCAGCTTG
GAGCGAACGACCTACACCGAACTGAGATACCTACAGCGTGAGCTATGAGAAAGCGCCACGCTTCCCGAAG
GGAGAAAGGCGGACAGGTATCCGGTAAGCGGCAGGGTCGGAACAGGAGAGCGCACGAGGGAGCTTCCAGG
GGGAAACGCCTGGTATCTTTATAGTCCTGTCGGGTTTCGCCACCTCTGACTTGAGCGTCGATTTTTGTGA
TGCTCGTCAGGGGGGCGGAGCCTATGGAAAAACGCCAGCAACGCGGCCTTTTTACGGTTCCTGGCCTTTT
GCTGGCCTTTTGCTCACATGAGATCTCAAACAAACACATACAGCGACTTAGTTTACCCGCCAATATATCC
TGTCAAGGCTCGAACTAGGCTCGGACGAAGTAAGCGGCCGCAACCTTAATTAAACACGGCGCGCCAACAG
CGATCGCACCAGGTACCTTGCATGCCGGTCCTGCTGAGCCTCGACATGTTGTCGCAAAATTCGCCCTGGA
CCCGCCCAACGATTTGTCGTCACTGTCAAGGTTTGACCTGCACTTCATTTGGGGCCCACATACACCAAAA
AAATGCTGCATAATTCTCGGGGCAGCAAGTCGGTTACCCGGCCGCCGTGCTGGACCGGGTTGAATGGTGC
CCGTAACTTTCGGTAGAGCGGACGGCCAATACTCAACTTCAAGGAATCTCACCCATGCGCGCCGGCGGGG
AACCGGAGTTCCCTTCAGTGAGCGTTATTAGTTCGCCGCTCGGTGTGTCGTAGATACTAGCCCCTGGGGC
ACTTTTGAAATTTGAATAAGATTTATGTAATCAGTCTTTTAGGTTTGACCGGTTCTGCCGCTTTTTTTAA
AATTGGATTTGTAATAATAAAACGCAATTGTTTGTTATTGTGGCGCTCTATCATAGATGTCGCTATAAAC
CTATTCAGCACAATATATTGTTTTCATTTTAATATTGTACATATAAGTAGTAGGGTACAATCAGTAAATT
GAACGGAGAATATTATTCATAAAAATACGATAGTAACGGGTGATATATTCATTAGAATGAACCGAAACCG
GCGGTAAGGATCTGAGCTACACATGCTCAGGTTTTTTACAACGTGCACAACAGAATTGAAAGCAAATATC
ATGCGATCATAGGCGTCTCGCATATCTCATTAAAGCAGGACTCTAGAGGATCATCAACCACTTTGTACAA
GAAAGCTGGGTCGGCGCGCCCACCCTTTTACTTGTACAACTCGTCCATACCGTAGAGGAAGAGGTGGTGG
CGGCCCTCGGAACGCTCGTACTGTTCGACAATGGTGTAATCCTCGTTGTGGGAGGTAATGTCCAACTTGG
TATCAACGTAGTAATAACCAGGCAATTGAACGGGTTTCTTGGCCATGTAGATGGTCTTAAACTCCACGAG
GTAATGTCCACCGTCCTTCAACTTCAATGCCTGGTGAATCTCGCCCTTCAACACTCCATCGCGGGGATAC
AAGCGCTCTGTTGAAGCCTCCCAGCCCATAGTCTTCTTCTGCATAACTGGGCCGTCTGGTGGGAAATTGG
TTCCACGCATTTTGACCTTGTAGATAAGCGTACCATCTTGAAGGGAGGAGTCTTGGGTGACTGTAACCAA
ACCACCGTCCTCGAAGTTCATAACGCGCTCCCACTTAAATCCTTCTGGGAAAGACAACTTCTTATAATCT
GGAATATCGGCTGGGTGTTTCACGTAAGCCTTGGAACCGTACATAAACTGTGGTGAGAGAATATCCCAAG
CGAAAGGAAGTGGTCCACCCTTGGTGACTTTCAACTTAGCTGTCTGAGTGCCCTCATATGGGCGGCCCTC
ACCCTCTCCTTCGATCTCGAACTCGTGGCCATTCATTGAGCCCTCCATACGGACTTTGAAGCACATAAAC
TCCTTGATCACAGCCATGTTATTATCCTCGGATGAAGCGGTGCCAGAGCTGCCACTACCGGTGCTTCCAG
TACCATGACCCAAGAAAAGGTGATGGCGACCCTCAGACCTCTCATATTGTTCAACGATGGTGTAGTCCTC
GTTGTGGGAGGTGATATCGAGTTTAGTGTCCACGTAGTAATAGCCGGGGAGTTGCACGGGCTTCTTAGCC
ATGTAGATGGTCTTGAACTCCACCAAGTAGTGGCCTCCATCCTTAAGTTTGAGAGCTTGGTGGATTTCAC
CCTTAAGAACGCCGTCTCTTGGGTAAAGCCTCTCAGTGGAGGCTTCCCAACCCATAGTTTTCTTTTGCAT
GACTGGACCATCGGGAGGAAAGTTTGTGCCTCTCATCTTCACCTTGTAGATCAAAGTGCCGTCCTGCAAA
CTAGAATCTTGGGTCACAGTCACAAGACCTCCATCCTCGAAGTTCATGACCCTTTCCCACTTGAAACCCT
CTGGGAAGGACAACTTTTTGTAATCGGGGATGTCAGCAGGATGCTTAACGTATGCCTTAGAGCCATACAT
GAATTGGGGGGACAAGATGTCCCAAGCGAAGGGCAAAGGACCACCCTTAGTCACTTTGAGCTTTGCGGTT
TGGGTGCCCTCGTAGGGTCTACCTTCACCCTCGCCCTCGATCTCGAACTCGTGACCGTTCATGGAACCTT
CCATCCTAACCTTGAATCTCATGAACTCTTTGATAACCTCCTCACCCTTGGAAACCATGGATCGGGCTGC
CGCAGCGGCAGCAGCCGCAGCAGGTTTGGTGAGGACATAAATGGCGTATATGATCCCAGGAATATACCCA
AGTAGCGTCAAAACCAAACATATCCAAAACTCAACCTGCAACAAAATTCATAATTTCAACTTTTAATTTC
TAGTGTGGATAAATGTAAAAAAAGAACCATATTTGACTAAAGTATAAGATTAATTAACCAAAATAAAACT
CAGTCTAAATATGAGAGGAAAGATAAATACCCCGCAACCAAATCTGAGAAAGACACCGAGTGGAGGCAAG
AGGATGGCGATAATAATATCAACGAAAGTAGCTGTACTCATTTTGGTGAAGGGGGCGGCCGCTGTAATTG
TAAATAGTAATTGTAATGTTGTTTGTTGTTTGTTGTTGTTGGTAATTGTTGTAAAAATACGCGGCCGCGG
AGCCTGCTTTTTTGTACAAACTTGTTGATGATCCCTGTTAATCAGAAAAACTCAGATTAATCGACAAATT
CGATCGCACAAACTAGAAACTAACACCAGATCTAGATAGAAATCACAAATCGAAGAGTAATTATTCGACA
AAACTCAAATTATTTGAACAAATCGGATGATATCTATGAAACCCTAATCGAGAATTAAGATGATATCTAA
CGATCAAACCCAGAAAATCGTCTTCGATCTAAGATTAACAGAATCTAAACCAAAGAACATATACGAAATT
GGGATCGAACGAAAACAAAATCGAAGATTTTGAGAGAATAAGGAACACAGAAATTTACCTTGATCACGGT
AGAGAGAATTGAGAGAAAGTTTTTAAGATTTTGAGAAATTGAAATCTGAATTGTGAAGAAGAAGAGCTCT
TTGGGTATTGTTTTATAGAAGAAGAAGAAGAAAAGACGAGGACGACTAGGTCACGAGAAAGCTAAGGCGG
TGAAGCAATAGCTAATAATAAAATGACACGTGTATTGAGCGTTGTTTACACGCAAAGTTGTTTTTGGCTA
ATTGCCTTATTTTTAGGTTGAGGAAAAGTATTTGTGCTTTGAGTTGATAAACACGACTCGTGTGTGCCGG
CTGCAACCACTTTGACGCCGTTTATTACTGACTCGTCGACAACCACAATTTCTAACGGTCGTCATAAGAT
CCAGCCGTTGAGATTTAACGATCGTTACGATTTATATTTTTTTAGCATTATCGTTTTATTTTTTAAATAT
ACGGTGGAGCTGAAAATTGGCAATAATTGAACCGTGGGTCCCACTGCATTGAAGCGTATTTCGTATTTTC
TAGAATTCTTCGTGCTTTATTTCTTTTCCTTTTTGTTTTTTTTTGCCATTTATCTAATGCAAGTGGGCTT
ATAAAATCAGTGAATTTCTTGGAAAAGTAACTTCTTTATCGTATAACATATTGTGAAATTATCCATTTCT
TTTAATTTTTTAGTGTTATTGGATATTTTTGTATGATTATTGATTTGCATAGGATAATGACTTTTGTATC
AAGTTGGTGAACAAGTCTCGTTAAAAAAGGCAAGTGGTTTGGTGACTCGATTTATTCTTGTTATTTAATT
CATATATCAATGGATCTTATTTGGGGCCTGGTCCATATTTAACACTCGTGTTCAGTCCAATGACCAATAA
TATTTTTTCATTAATAACAATGTAACAAGAATGATACACAAAACATTCTTTGAATAAGTTCGCTATGAAG
AAGGGAACTTATCCGGTCCTAGATCATCAGTTCATACAAACCTCCATAGAGTTCAACATCTTAAACAAGA
ATATCCTGATCTGAAGAATGTGGAGGCTTTAGTCCCTTGGATACTTGGGAGGCTGTGGAAGAACAGAAAC
GAGCTGGTGCTTAAAGGGAGGGAATTTGGAACCAATGAGGTATTAGTAAGGACACAAGAAGATGCAGATG
AGTGGATTAGAAGGAAAGAGGCTCAGAATGTAAGGAAAGCACCAACCACAACACCGTCGGGACAGACGAG
AAACATGGGAAGCTCCACCACAATCTTGGGTTAAGTGCAACTTTGATGGGGCATGGCCAACAGAAGGATT
AAAATGTGGCTTAGGGTGGGTGCTTCGCGATCATACAGGGAAGGTGTTATGGTTAGGTGCAAGAGCTGTG
GTAAAAGTAAGAAGCGTGCTGGAAGTAGAAGTGGAGGCTCTTAGATGGGCTGTGCTGTCATTATCCCGAT
TCAATTATAGGAAGATCATTTTTGAGGTGGATTCTCAGCAACTTGTGTCTTTGGTTACATGAAAGTTATG
CTTGTCAAGTCTCAATCCAATTATCCAAGACATAAAGTATCTACTTAGCAAGTTTGAGGATTTTATGCTT
GTGCATACAAGCCGAGAAGGAAATGGAGTGGCAGATAGAATAGCTAAGGAATCTCTTTCTTTTGAGAATT
ATGATCTAAAGTTGTATTCTATTGTACCAATTTGGGTTAAAAGCTCTGTTGAGCTAGACTCATATGCATA
CCTAAGAGATGTCGCAAACCAGCTCATGTCACCAAACAACAATTAGAGCCAATGTGAAATGGGGTGGGAG
TGTGACCACGTCAGGTGGGATTTGCCGTGAGAGGCCCTTCTTTATTGTTTGTTCCTTTTTCTTCAATTAT
TATTTTCAATAATAATGTAATTAAACTTATCATCAAATACAAATATTCGATAAATTAAAGGATCCTCTAC
AAGAAATATGAATATTGATAACACATAAGAATAGCAAAATTTTTGTAACTATTATTAAAAATAATATTCG
AGATTTGTTAACCATAGTATAACATTTGTAAACCACTAAACATAAAAGTAACGAGAAAATCTCCTAAAGC
AAAGTAACGTTTCTCTATATTTAGCGTTTTACAAAATTTATGTTAAAAAATTATGTTTAGCGTTTTACAA
AAATTATGCTAGAAAAGTTTATGTTTAGCGGAAATCTAAAATCACTTAAAACGCAAAAAATTAATCAGTA
CGTAGATTATTTTCCACAACTCTCTCTTACATACAAATTAACAAATAATGCATATCAGAATGACATAGTA
AAGTCGAGAAAATCATGGAATCGTAACGAAACTTCCTCGTCTCTCTCTGATAATTCATCCAACTCAAGTG
GTGTATTTTGTGGTTACATTTACATATATTGTCAACACCAACTGTCGAATTCATTAAATCGGCTAAAATA
CGTTGATGTGATTCTGGAAATATCTTTAGGACAGTATATGAGTTATTCATCTTGTTCATTTTCCACTTTC
CACTGCGGACACCATACGGACACACAACCGGTTCTGAAATGCGTCACGCTCTTCTTCCTTTCATTCCAAC
TTTAATACATGCATGAAGTCGTAGTTCGGAGTTCATACTAAATTTCGGTCACTTTGTAATAAGAAAACTA
TTAACATTTTTCTTTTTCTTTTTTTAAACGTTAGCTAGGCCTCAAAGTTTCACAAAAAAAAAAGAAAAAA
AAAAGCTAGGCGTCGAAATCCATAACTTCAAAAGGCCTTCTTACATTCATCCAATCTCCAAACTTCTGTC
TTCACGCATTTATTGCTCAGGGACATCATGTCGCTACTCACTGCCACTTATTTGAATTGACATCCATTCA
TTCCATACATATATATTACCTTCACTTAAAGTTGTAAGTATATAGAATTTTAAGCATTCCTGCCAAATAA
GTTTTGGATCGAACCTAAACTAACAAAGAGGTTACTGTTTTGTAACTTTCTTTTTTGATGTGGGGTCATT
CAAAGGGTTTACATGCATTTTACAATGGTCTGTGATGAATATGGAGGTTCAGTCTTTGGTAGATAAAACT
TGTTATGTGGCCTTAAACCAAATAGATTGTAGTTTGTACAATGACATATTTATGGTTATATTCGGTTTTC
CAATATGTTTAGGAATATATATCACCGTTTTTTTTTGGGTAGACATTTTAACGATTATAGAGGAAAATTT
TGAATGATGGCTGTACTGGGAAAAGAGTGTAAGTTGTGATCATCATATGTAATTTTATTTTGTGTGACAT
TATAACACTTCTTCCAAAAGACAAAAGTTTAGGTTAATTAATATAAGAAACCAATAAAGAATCATGAACA
AAGAGAGAACTTCTATCATTTTTGATATGAAATCGTCCGTTAAAATATTGTTCTTTGTGATCGCATATGC
TGTATGTACTTAGATTTGATCAATTAATCAACATTTACAACAAAATAAGATCAATTGTTTATAATGATGA
TCTAAGCGAATTTAGATTTGTTTGTTATTATAGAACTCATTACTAAACATTTAAGTTCCATTCTCGTTTA
AAACATGAACGCTAGTTTATGAAACTCAGAACCAACCATGTAAAACTCCACAAAATTTCTAGTAAAATGC
TTTTGTTCAAAATAATGAAAATCATAAAATTTTTTGATGAATTATGAATCCTAAAATCTATCTGAATTAA
ATATAGTTAACTACAAAAGAAATTGCCAAACATATATGTACGCACTTTGATCAAATAACTAGCTAGTCAG
CTTAGTTTGTTTTTTTCAATACATCCCCTATAAATCTATGTTATCCCTAATCAAGTATTACAATAAATGA
TACAGTAATAATAACCTTAATGAAAAAAACTTATCAAATTATCAGAGATAAGGAAAAAGAAAACACTAAT
AAAGTTGTTTTTTTGTGTGTCAAAGTTAAAATTTTAGAGGACAATAATAACATTAAGAAATTAAATCGTG
GCCAGTTTGCTAGTGAATATGTCGGCTTCATGAGCATAACTAAATAGGTATAAAAAAATAAAAATATCGG
AAAAAGAAAAGAGAAGGAAAAAAAAAGGAGAGGAAGAAGAAAAAGCTGTTCCTGTGCTTTAGCAGACCTT
TTGGTAGTTGTCCTGGTCGCTGATCATCCCTTTCCGACAACTCTGTTGCTCTTTCTCTCACGTTTGAGTC
TTAATCTTCGATTGTCCTTGGTCATCCTTAAGTTTTGTTTTTCTCTTTCGATTCATTTTCCAGATTTCTT
TTTATAGAAACCCGTCTCTTTGATTTGATTCCCCCCAAGAAAGGAAAGCAAAACAAAGAAGAGCAGCTGA
ATCAAGTAACTTTGTGGGTGTTTTTGAATTATCTGACTCGAGATAAAGAGCTTCGTTAAAAACGGAATCT
TTTTTAAGGTCGTATGCTTTGTTTGTCTCTCCGGAGATTCCGCGTGTGAAAAGTCGTGGTTTTTGATCTC
TTTGAGATACTTAAAATTTCCGAGAAATTGGCGGCTCTGTCGGAGATAAAAAGCTGAGATCTTGGAGTTC
CCCATTTCTGATTAACGATTCTCTCTGCTGTTACTTGAGCTAGGAAGCTATTAACAACTTGAGTGAAAGT
TTAGGGCTTTTGATGAAGCTCTCACGCAAAGAGCTTAGCTTTGTATAAGCTCAGATTCAGATTGAAGGTT
TGTGTGTTTCTCGTATCTGATAAATGTCAATCCTTTAGTAGAAGAAATTCATTGCTGGATTTGAATAGAT
TCAAGTTTTAAGTAGAAGAGGTCACACATTTCTTCAGAATTGCTGGATTTGAGAACCTGAATTGAATTGG
TTTCGGTCATTTTCTGCTTAGAGAGTAAGCTAAGTTACTATTGTATTGGTTTATAAAGACTGTGGCTTTT
AGTTGGTTTAGAGCAGTTCTCTCCTATCTTGTTGGTTTGATAATAGTAACTGAATGAAGATCCTAGAGAT
TTTAAGTAATCACAGCTTTGATGTTGTGTGAATGCAGGAGAAATTATTTATTGGGTTTATTCTTCAGAGA
AAGTAAAGTTGAGTGATCAACAGTATTCAGTCGACTGGTACCAACAGGCTCCATGGTGAGCAAGGGCGAG
GAGCTGTTCACCGGGGTGGTGCCCATCCTGGTCGAGCTGGACGGCGACGTAAACGGCCACAAGTTCAGCG
TGTCCGGCGAGGGCGAGGGCGATGCCACCTACGGCAAGCTGACCCTGAAGTTCATCTGCACCACCGGCAA
GCTGCCCGTGCCCTGGCCCACCCTCGTGACCACCTTCACCTACGGCGTGCAGTGCTTCAGCCGCTACCCC
GACCACATGAAGCAGCACGACTTCTTCAAGTCCGCCATGCCCGAAGGCTACGTCCAGGAGCGCACCATCT
TCTTCAAGGACGACGGCAACTACAAGACCCGCGCCGAGGTGAAGTTCGAGGGCGACACCCTGGTGAACCG
CATCGAGCTGAAGGGCATCGACTTCAAGGAGGACGGCAACATCCTGGGGCACAAGCTGGAGTACAACTAC
AACAGCCACAACGTCTATATCATGGCCGACAAGCAGAAGAACGGCATCAAGGTGAACTTCAAGATCCGCC
ACAACATCGAGGACGGCAGCGTGCAGCTCGCCGACCACTACCAGCAGAACACCCCCATCGGCGACGGCCC
CGTGCTGCTGCCCGACAACCACTACCTGAGCACCCAGTCCGCCCTGAGCAAAGACCCCAACGAGAAGCGC
GATCACATGGTCCTGCTGGAGTTCGTGACCGCCGCCGGGATCACTCACGGCATGGACGAGCTGTACAAGA
TTGCTGCAGCGGCCGAATTCAAGCGTGAAGAGCAAGCAAGGAAAGCTAAGGTGAACAATGAGAAAAAGAC
GGAAATAGTGAAACCAGAGAGTTGTAGCAATGAAGGAGATGTCAAGGATCTGAAAAGAAAGGACTCTGAG
GATGGAAACGAGGGTGAGGAAGAAGAAGCTTCTTCGAAACCGAAAAAGCCAAAAGTTGCTCTTTCTCATC
TTCAGGACATTGACGACACAGAAGCTGATCAAGAAGAAGAGTCAGGTGGATCCTAGATAACCTTTACCTT
CATTCCCTGTAAATTGGTACCCTGCAAAGCTTTCGTTCGTATCATCGGTTTCGACAACGTTCGTCAAGTT
CAATGCATCAGTTTCATTGCGCACACACCAGAATCCTACTGAGTTTGAGTATTATGGCATTGGGAAAACT
GTTTTTCTTGTACCATTTGTTGTGCTTGTAATTTACTGTGTTTTTTATTCGGTTTTCGCTATCGAACTGT
GAAATGGAAATGGATGGAGAAGAGTTAATGAATGATATGGTCCTTTTGTTCATTCTCAAATTAATATTAT
TTGTTTTTTCTCTTATTTGTTGTGTGTTGAATTTGAAATTATAAGAGATATGCAAACATTTTGTTTTGAG
TAAAAATGTGTCAAATCGTGGCCTCTAATGACCGAAGTTAATATGAGGAGTAAAACACTTGTAGTTGTAC
CATTATGCTTATTCACTAGGCAACAAATATATTTTCAGACCTAGAAAAGCTGCAAATGTTACTGAATACA
AGTATGTCCTCTTGTGTTTTAGACATTTATGAACTTTCCTTTATGTAATTTTCCAGAATCCTTGTCAGAT
TCTAATCATTGCTTTATAATTATAGTTATACTCATGGATTTGTAGTTGAGTATGAAAATATTTTTTAATG
CATTTTATGACTTGCCAATTGATTGACAACATGCATCAATCGACTAGTCGACGAGTCAGTAATAAACGGC
GTCAAAGTGGTTGCAGCCGGCACACACGAGTCGTGTTTATCAACTCAAAGCACAAATACTTTTCCTCAAC
CTAAAAATAAGGCAATTAGCCAAAAACAACTTTGCGTGTAAACAACGCTCAATACACGTGTCATTTTATT
ATTAGCTATTGCTTCACCGCCTTAGCTTTCTCGTGACCTAGTCGTCCTCGTCTTTTCTTCTTCTTCTTCT
ATAAAACAATACCCAAAGAGCTCTTCTTCTTCACAATTCAGATTTCAATTTCTCAAAATCTTAAAAACTT
TCTCTCAATTCTCTCTACCGTGATCAAGGTAAATTTCTGTGTTCCTTATTCTCTCAAAATCTTCGATTTT
GTTTTCGTTCGATCCCAATTTCGTATATGTTCTTTGGTTTAGATTCTGTTAATCTTAGATCGAAGACGAT
TTTCTGGGTTTGATCGTTAGATATCATCTTAATTCTCGATTAGGGTTTCATAGATATCATCCGATTTGTT
CAAATAATTTGAGTTTTGTCGAATAATTACTCTTCGATTTGTGATTTCTATCTAGATCTGGTGTTAGTTT
CTAGTTTGTGCGATCGAATTTGTAGATTAATCTGAGTTTTTCTGATTAACACCACACCAATCTGGTACCA
GAAAAGGGGAGAAGCAAAACCATGGGTAAAAAGCCTGAACTCACCGCGACGTCTGTCGAGAAGTTTCTGA
TCGAAAAGTTCGACAGCGTCTCCGACCTGATGCAGCTCTCGGAGGGCGAAGAATCTCGTGCTTTCAGCTT
CGATGTAGGAGGGCGTGGATATGTCCTGCGGGTAAATAGCTGCGCCGATGGTTTCTACAAAGATCGTTAT
GTTTATCGGCACTTTGCATCGGCCGCGCTCCCGATTCCGGAAGTGCTTGACATTGGGGCATTCAGCGAGA
GCCTGACCTATTGCATCTCCCGCCGTGCACAGGGTGTCACGTTGCAAGACCTGCCTGAAACCGAACTGCC
CGCTGTTCTGCAACCGGTCGCGGAGGCGATGGATGCCATCGCTGCGGCCGATCTTAGCCAGACGAGCGGG
TTCGGCCCATTCGGACCGCAAGGAATCGGTCAATACACTACATGGCGTGATTTCATATGCGCGATTGCTG
ATCCCCATGTGTATCACTGGCAAACTGTGATGGACGACACCGTCAGTGCGTCCGTCGCGCAGGCTCTCGA
TGAGCTGATGCTTTGGGCCGAGGACTGCCCCGAAGTCCGGCACCTCGTGCACGCGGATTTCGGCTCCAAC
AATGTCCTGACGGACAATGGCCGCATAACAGCGGTCATTGACTGGAGCGAGGCGATGTTCGGGGATTCCC
AATACGAGGTCGCCAACATCTTCTTCTGGAGGCCGTGGTTGGCTTGTATGGAGCAGCAGACGCGCTACTT
CGAGCGGAGGCATCCGGAGCTTGCAGGATCGCCGCGGCTCCGGGCGTATATGCTCCGCATTGGTCTTGAC
CAACTCTATCAGAGCTTGGTTGACGGCAATTTCGATGATGCAGCTTGGGCGCAGGGTCGATGCGACGCAA
TCGTCCGATCCGGAGCCGGGACTGTCGGGCGTACACAAATCGCCCGCAGAAGCGCGGCCGTCTGGACCGA
TGGCTGTGTAGAAGTACTCGCCGATAGTGGAAACCGACGCCCCAGCACTCGTCCGAGGGCAAAGGAATAG
ATGCATCCTGCTTTAATGAGATATGCGAGACGCCTATGATCGCATGATATTTGCTTTCAATTCTGTTGTG
CACGTTGTAAAAAACCTGAGCATGTGTAGCTCAGATCCTTACCGCCGGTTTCGGTTCATTCTAATGAATA
TATCACCCGTTACTATCGTATTTTTATGAATAATATTCTCCGTTCAATTTACTGATTG
